Addgene plasmid #125962: 121_pAAV-ProC27-CatCh-GFP-WPRE
Purpose: Targeting expression to neuronal and glial cell types in mice, non-human primates, and human retina
Depositing lab: Botond Roska. Depositing organization: Friedrich Miescher Institute for Biomedical Research. Publication: Targeting neuronal and glial cell types with synthetic promoter AAVs in mice, non-human primates and humans. Juttner J, Szabo A, Gross-Scherf B, Morikawa RK, Rompani SB, Hantz P, Szikra T, Esposti F, Cowan CS, Bharioke A, Patino-Alvarez CP, Keles O, Kusnyerik A, Azoulay T, Hartl D, Krebs AR, Schubeler D, Hajdu RI, Lukats A, Nemeth J, Nagy ZZ, Wu KC, Wu RH, Xiang L, Fang XL, Jin ZB, Goldblum D, Hasler PW, Scholl HPN, Krol J, Roska B. Nat Neurosci. 2019 Jul 8. pii: 10.1038/s41593-019-0431-2. doi: 10.1038/s41593-019-0431-2. PubMed 31285614.
Backbone
  Vector backbone: pAAV
  Vector type: AAV
Growth in bacteria
  Bacterial resistance: Ampicillin, 100 μg/mL
  Growth temperature: 37°C
  Growth strain: NEB Stable
  Copy number: High Copy
Gene/Insert
  Gene/Insert name: CatCh-GFP (alt name: ChR2(L132C)-EGFP)
  Species: Synthetic
  Promoter: ProC27
  Cloning method: Restriction Enzyme; 5′ cloning site Unknown (unknown if destroyed); 3′ cloning site Unknown (unknown if destroyed)
Terms and licenses: Academic/Nonprofit Terms; Industry Terms: Not Available to Industry
Depositor comments: Please visit https://www.biorxiv.org/content/early/2018/10/04/434720.full.pdf for BioRxiv preprint
How to cite: 121_pAAV-ProC27-CatCh-GFP-WPRE was a gift from Botond Roska (Addgene plasmid # 125962 ; http://n2t.net/addgene:125962 ; RRID:Addgene_125962)
