[The description below was written by a language model from this plasmid's Addgene catalogue record and pLannotate feature annotations shown in this document.]
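Description:
121_pAAV-ProC27-CatCh-GFP-WPRE is an AAV transfer plasmid built on a pAAV backbone, intended for packaging a recombinant adeno-associated virus genome that delivers an optogenetic actuator to retinal cells. It is maintained in bacteria as a high-copy plasmid through a ColE1/pUC-type origin and selected with ampicillin via the β-lactamase gene. A filamentous phage origin (annotated as f1 in one sequence record and M13 in the other) also sits in the backbone. The expression cassette is flanked by AAV2 inverted terminal repeats, which provide the signals for genome replication and encapsidation. The right ITR is annotated in full, whereas the left one is detected only as short fragments.

The payload is CatCh-GFP, the L132C variant of channelrhodopsin-2 (a blue-light-gated cation channel from Chlamydomonas reinhardtii), with EGFP annotated immediately downstream as the fusion partner. Light-sensitised cells can therefore also be identified by green fluorescence. Expression is driven by ProC27, one of a series of synthetic promoters designed to restrict AAV expression to particular cell types. The automated annotation does not name ProC27 itself, but the region upstream of the coding sequence ends in a segment matching the SV40 early promoter, which may act as a minimal core element, although the record does not say so. Downstream, a WPRE enhances transcript stability and expression, and the human growth hormone polyadenylation signal terminates the message. The two sequence records are the same length and give essentially identical feature tables. The stated purpose is targeting expression to neuronal and glial cell types in mouse, non-human primate and human retina, but the record does not specify which cell type ProC27 favours.
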