Features (pLannotate 1.2.2; 16 found; start..end, strand, type, name):
     12..39      +  repeat_region  AAV2 ITR (fragment): inverted terminal repeat of adeno-associated virus serotype 2 inverted
     68..95      +  repeat_region  AAV2 ITR (fragment): inverted terminal repeat of adeno-associated virus serotype 2 inverted
    782..978     +  promoter       SV40 promoter: SV40 early promoter
    991..1916    +  CDS            ChR2 (fragment): N-terminal fragment of channelrhodopsin-2 from the alga Chlamydomonas reinhardtii (Nagel et al., 2003) blue light-activated cation channel
   1921..2637    +  CDS            EGFP: EGFP is a basic (constitutively fluorescent) green fluorescent protein published in 1996, derived from Aequorea victoria. It is reported to be a rapidly-maturing weak dimer with moderate acid sensitivity.
   2644..2668    +  misc_feature   MCS (fragment): pBluescript multiple cloning site
   2668..3256    +  misc_feature   WPRE: woodchuck hepatitis virus posttranscriptional regulatory element
   3288..3764    +  polyA_signal   hGH poly(A) signal: human growth hormone polyadenylation signal
   3804..3944    +  repeat_region  AAV2 ITR: inverted terminal repeat of adeno-associated virus serotype 2 inverted
   3949..4000    -  misc_feature   bom (fragment): basis of mobility region from pBR322
   4019..4399    +  rep_origin     M13 ori (sequence partly withheld): M13 bacteriophage origin of replication; arrow indicates direction of (+) strand synthesis
   4475..4524    -  misc_feature   bom (fragment): basis of mobility region from pBR322
   4626..4661    -  CDS            rop (fragment): Rop protein, which maintains plasmids at low copy number; rop
   4756..4860    +  promoter       AmpR promoter: bla
   4861..5721    +  CDS            AmpR: β-lactamase; bla; confers resistance to ampicillin, carbenicillin, and related antibiotics
   5892..6480    +  rep_origin     ori: high-copy-number ColE1/pMB1/pBR322/pUC origin of replication
>Addgene plasmid #125962 | 121_pAAV-ProC27-CatCh-GFP-WPRE | depositor full sequence | sequence record 241088 | 121_pAAV-ProC27-CatCh-GFP-WPRE sequence 6541 bps
CCTGCAGGCAGCTGCGCGCTCGCTCGCTCACTGAGGCCGCCCGGGCGTCGGGCGACCTTTGGTCGCCCGG
CCTCAGTGAGCGAGCGAGCGCGCAGAGAGGGAGTGGCCAACTCCATCACTAGGGGTTCCTGCGGCCGCAC
GCGTGAGTATTCTCCCATTTACGTTAATTAATAGACAGCGCGGAGAGACATACGTTAATTAATAGACTCT
CTACGTGACTTTACGTTAATTAATAGAGCACTATGGTATCTCTACGTTAATTAATAGATTGTAAGAACAC
TTTTACGTTAATTAATAGAGTGCAGCTAGCCCAGTACGTTAATTAATAGAGGTTCATGGCCAGTGTACGT
TAATTAATAGAAGGGACTATGTTCTCTACGTTAATTAATAGATGCATAGCCGGCAATTACGTTAATTAAT
AGATGTAGTGACCCAATGTACGTTAATTAATAGATATCGCGATCTACGGTACGTTAATTAATAGAGTACT
ACTTAAAACATACGTTAATTAATAGATAGCAACGCCGCGACTACGTTAATTAATAGAGAGAGGCAGCCGG
CGTACGTTAATTAATAGATTAGGACAAGATCGCTACGTTAATTAATAGAGCGCCGCGCTCACAGTACGTT
AATTAATAGATGTTTGCGTTTCCTATACGTTAATTAATAGAGCATAACGTAGAGTTTACGTTAATTAATA
GAGTGGGATGTACAAGATACGTTAATTAATAGATCTATCCGTCCTCGCTACGTTAATTAATAGAGCTCGA
GATCTGCGATCTGCATCTCAATTAGTCAGCAACCATAGTCCCGCCCCTAACTCCGCCCATCCCGCCCCTA
ACTCCGCCCAGTTCCGCCCATTCTCCGCCCCATCGCTGACTAATTTTTTTTATTTATGCAGAGGCCGAGG
CCGCCTCGGCCTCTGAGCTATTCCAGAAGTAGTGAGGAGGCTTTTTTGGAGGCCTAGGCTTTTGCAAAGG
ATCCGCCACCATGGATTATGGAGGCGCCCTGAGTGCCGTTGGGCGCGAGCTGCTATTTGTAACGAACCCA
GTAGTCGTCAATGGCTCTGTACTTGTGCCTGAGGACCAGTGTTACTGCGCGGGCTGGATTGAGTCGCGTG
GCACAAACGGTGCCCAAACGGCGTCGAACGTGCTGCAATGGCTTGCTGCTGGCTTCTCCATCCTACTGCT
TATGTTTTACGCCTACCAAACATGGAAGTCAACCTGCGGCTGGGAGGAGATCTATGTGTGCGCTATCGAG
ATGGTCAAGGTGATTCTCGAGTTCTTCTTCGAGTTTAAGAACCCGTCCATGCTGTATCTAGCCACAGGCC
ACCGCGTCCAGTGGTTGCGTTACGCCGAGTGGCTTCTCACCTGCCCGGTCATTTGCATTCACCTGTCAAA
CCTGACGGGCTTGTCCAACGACTACAGCAGGCGCACCATGGGTCTGCTTGTGTCTGATATTGGCACAATT
GTGTGGGGCGCCACTTCCGCCATGGCCACCGGATACGTCAAGGTCATCTTCTTCTGCCTGGGTCTGTGTT
ATGGTGCTAACACGTTCTTTCACGCTGCCAAGGCCTACATCGAGGGTTACCACACCGTGCCGAAGGGCCG
GTGTCGCCAGGTGGTGACTGGCATGGCTTGGCTCTTCTTCGTATCATGGGGTATGTTCCCCATCCTGTTC
ATCCTCGGCCCCGAGGGCTTCGGCGTCCTGAGCGTGTACGGCTCCACCGTCGGCCACACCATCATTGACC
TGATGTCGAAGAACTGCTGGGGTCTGCTCGGCCACTACCTGCGCGTGCTGATCCACGAGCATATCCTCAT
CCACGGCGACATTCGCAAGACCACCAAATTGAACATTGGTGGCACTGAGATTGAGGTCGAGACGCTGGTG
GAGGACGAGGCCGAGGCTGGCGCGGTACCCATGGTGAGCAAGGGCGAGGAGCTGTTCACCGGGGTGGTGC
CCATCCTGGTCGAGCTGGACGGCGACGTAAACGGCCACAAGTTCAGCGTGTCCGGCGAGGGCGAGGGCGA
TGCCACCTACGGCAAGCTGACCCTGAAGTTCATCTGCACCACCGGCAAGCTGCCCGTGCCCTGGCCCACC
CTCGTGACCACCCTGACCTACGGCGTGCAGTGCTTCAGCCGCTACCCCGACCACATGAAGCAGCACGACT
TCTTCAAGTCCGCCATGCCCGAAGGCTACGTCCAGGAGCGCACCATCTTCTTCAAGGACGACGGCAACTA
CAAGACCCGCGCCGAGGTGAAGTTCGAGGGCGACACCCTGGTGAACCGCATCGAGCTGAAGGGCATCGAC
TTCAAGGAGGACGGCAACATCCTGGGGCACAAGCTGGAGTACAACTACAACAGCCACAACGTCTATATCA
TGGCCGACAAGCAGAAGAACGGCATCAAGGTGAACTTCAAGATCCGCCACAACATCGAGGACGGCAGCGT
GCAGCTCGCCGACCACTACCAGCAGAACACCCCCATCGGCGACGGCCCCGTGCTGCTGCCCGACAACCAC
TACCTGAGCACCCAGTCCGCCCTGAGCAAAGACCCCAACGAGAAGCGCGATCACATGGTCCTGCTGGAGT
TCGTGACCGCCGCCGGGATCACTCTCGGCATGGACGAGCTGTACAAGTGATAAGAATTCGATATCAAGCT
TATCGATAATCAACCTCTGGATTACAAAATTTGTGAAAGATTGACTGGTATTCTTAACTATGTTGCTCCT
TTTACGCTATGTGGATACGCTGCTTTAATGCCTTTGTATCATGCTATTGCTTCCCGTATGGCTTTCATTT
TCTCCTCCTTGTATAAATCCTGGTTGCTGTCTCTTTATGAGGAGTTGTGGCCCGTTGTCAGGCAACGTGG
CGTGGTGTGCACTGTGTTTGCTGACGCAACCCCCACTGGTTGGGGCATTGCCACCACCTGTCAGCTCCTT
TCCGGGACTTTCGCTTTCCCCCTCCCTATTGCCACGGCGGAACTCATCGCCGCCTGCCTTGCCCGCTGCT
GGACAGGGGCTCGGCTGTTGGGCACTGACAATTCCGTGGTGTTGTCGGGGAAATCATCGTCCTTTCCTTG
GCTGCTCGCCTATGTTGCCACCTGGATTCTGCGCGGGACGTCCTTCTGCTACGTCCCTTCGGCCCTCAAT
CCAGCGGACCTTCCTTCCCGCGGCCTGCTGCCGGCTCTGCGGCCTCTTCCGCGTCTTCGCCTTCGCCCTC
AGACGAGTCGGATCTCCCTTTGGGCCGCCTCCCCGCATCGATACCGAGCGCTGCTCGAGAGATCTACGGG
TGGCATCCCTGTGACCCCTCCCCAGTGCCTCTCCTGGCCCTGGAAGTTGCCACTCCAGTGCCCACCAGCC
TTGTCCTAATAAAATTAAGTTGCATCATTTTGTCTGACTAGGTGTCCTTCTATAATATTATGGGGTGGAG
GGGGGTGGTATGGAGCAAGGGGCAAGTTGGGAAGACAACCTGTAGGGCCTGCGGGGTCTATTGGGAACCA
AGCTGGAGTGCAGTGGCACAATCTTGGCTCACTGCAATCTCCGCCTCCTGGGTTCAAGCGATTCTCCTGC
CTCAGCCTCCCGAGTTGTTGGGATTCCAGGCATGCATGACCAGGCTCAGCTAATTTTTGTTTTTTTGGTA
GAGACGGGGTTTCACCATATTGGCCAGGCTGGTCTCCAACTCCTAATCTCAGGTGATCTACCCACCTTGG
CCTCCCAAATTGCTGGGATTACAGGCGTGAACCACTGCTCCCTTCCCTGTCCTTCTGATTTTGTAGGTAA
CCACGTGCGGACCGAGCGGCCGCAGGAACCCCTAGTGATGGAGTTGGCCACTCCCTCTCTGCGCGCTCGC
TCGCTCACTGAGGCCGGGCGACCAAAGGTCGCCCGACGCCCGGGCTTTGCCCGGGCGGCCTCAGTGAGCG
AGCGAGCGCGCAGCTGCCTGCAGGGGCGCCTGATGCGGTATTTTCTCCTTACGCATCTGTGCGGTATTTC
ACACCGCATA
[142 nt withheld, positions 4001-4142]
C
[141 nt withheld, positions 4144-4284]
CCTTTGACGTTGGAGTCCACGTTCTTT
[37 nt withheld, positions 4312-4348]
ACCCTATCTCGGGCTATTCTTTTGATTTATAAGGGATTTTGCCGATTTCGGCCTATTGGTTAAAAAATGA
GCTGATTTAACAAAAATTTAACGCGAATTTTAACAAAATATTAACGTTTACAATTTTATGGTGCACTCTC
AGTACAATCTGCTCTGATGCCGCATAGTTAAGCCAGCCCCGACACCCGCCAACACCCGCTGACGCGCCCT
GACGGGCTTGTCTGCTCCCGGCATCCGCTTACAGACAAGCTGTGACCGTCTCCGGGAGCTGCATGTGTCA
GAGGTTTTCACCGTCATCACCGAAACGCGCGAGACGAAAGGGCCTCGTGATACGCCTATTTTTATAGGTT
AATGTCATGATAATAATGGTTTCTTAGACGTCAGGTGGCACTTTTCGGGGAAATGTGCGCGGAACCCCTA
TTTGTTTATTTTTCTAAATACATTCAAATATGTATCCGCTCATGAGACAATAACCCTGATAAATGCTTCA
ATAATATTGAAAAAGGAAGAGTATGAGTATTCAACATTTCCGTGTCGCCCTTATTCCCTTTTTTGCGGCA
TTTTGCCTTCCTGTTTTTGCTCACCCAGAAACGCTGGTGAAAGTAAAAGATGCTGAAGATCAGTTGGGTG
CACGAGTGGGTTACATCGAACTGGATCTCAACAGCGGTAAGATCCTTGAGAGTTTTCGCCCCGAAGAACG
TTTTCCAATGATGAGCACTTTTAAAGTTCTGCTATGTGGCGCGGTATTATCCCGTATTGACGCCGGGCAA
GAGCAACTCGGTCGCCGCATACACTATTCTCAGAATGACTTGGTTGAGTACTCACCAGTCACAGAAAAGC
ATCTTACGGATGGCATGACAGTAAGAGAATTATGCAGTGCTGCCATAACCATGAGTGATAACACTGCGGC
CAACTTACTTCTGACAACGATCGGAGGACCGAAGGAGCTAACCGCTTTTTTGCACAACATGGGGGATCAT
GTAACTCGCCTTGATCGTTGGGAACCGGAGCTGAATGAAGCCATACCAAACGACGAGCGTGACACCACGA
TGCCTGTAGCAATGGCAACAACGTTGCGCAAACTATTAACTGGCGAACTACTTACTCTAGCTTCCCGGCA
ACAATTAATAGACTGGATGGAGGCGGATAAAGTTGCAGGACCACTTCTGCGCTCGGCCCTTCCGGCTGGC
TGGTTTATTGCTGATAAATCTGGAGCCGGTGAGCGTGGGTCTCGCGGTATCATTGCAGCACTGGGGCCAG
ATGGTAAGCCCTCCCGTATCGTAGTTATCTACACGACGGGGAGTCAGGCAACTATGGATGAACGAAATAG
ACAGATCGCTGAGATAGGTGCCTCACTGATTAAGCATTGGTAACTGTCAGACCAAGTTTACTCATATATA
CTTTAGATTGATTTAAAACTTCATTTTTAATTTAAAAGGATCTAGGTGAAGATCCTTTTTGATAATCTCA
TGACCAAAATCCCTTAACGTGAGTTTTCGTTCCACTGAGCGTCAGACCCCGTAGAAAAGATCAAAGGATC
TTCTTGAGATCCTTTTTTTCTGCGCGTAATCTGCTGCTTGCAAACAAAAAAACCACCGCTACCAGCGGTG
GTTTGTTTGCCGGATCAAGAGCTACCAACTCTTTTTCCGAAGGTAACTGGCTTCAGCAGAGCGCAGATAC
CAAATACTGTCCTTCTAGTGTAGCCGTAGTTAGGCCACCACTTCAAGAACTCTGTAGCACCGCCTACATA
CCTCGCTCTGCTAATCCTGTTACCAGTGGCTGCTGCCAGTGGCGATAAGTCGTGTCTTACCGGGTTGGAC
TCAAGACGATAGTTACCGGATAAGGCGCAGCGGTCGGGCTGAACGGGGGGTTCGTGCACACAGCCCAGCT
TGGAGCGAACGACCTACACCGAACTGAGATACCTACAGCGTGAGCTATGAGAAAGCGCCACGCTTCCCGA
AGGGAGAAAGGCGGACAGGTATCCGGTAAGCGGCAGGGTCGGAACAGGAGAGCGCACGAGGGAGCTTCCA
GGGGGAAACGCCTGGTATCTTTATAGTCCTGTCGGGTTTCGCCACCTCTGACTTGAGCGTCGATTTTTGT
GATGCTCGTCAGGGGGGCGGAGCCTATGGAAAAACGCCAGCAACGCGGCCTTTTTACGGTTCCTGGCCTT
TTGCTGGCCTTTTGCTCACATGT
