Features (pLannotate 1.2.2; 16 found; start..end, strand, type, name):
     12..39      +  repeat_region  AAV2 ITR (fragment): inverted terminal repeat of adeno-associated virus serotype 2 inverted
     68..95      +  repeat_region  AAV2 ITR (fragment): inverted terminal repeat of adeno-associated virus serotype 2 inverted
    782..978     +  promoter       SV40 promoter: SV40 early promoter
    991..1916    +  CDS            ChR2 (fragment): N-terminal fragment of channelrhodopsin-2 from the alga Chlamydomonas reinhardtii (Nagel et al., 2003) blue light-activated cation channel
   1921..2637    +  CDS            EGFP: EGFP is a basic (constitutively fluorescent) green fluorescent protein published in 1996, derived from Aequorea victoria. It is reported to be a rapidly-maturing weak dimer with moderate acid sensitivity.
   2644..2668    +  misc_feature   MCS (fragment): pBluescript multiple cloning site
   2668..3256    +  misc_feature   WPRE: woodchuck hepatitis virus posttranscriptional regulatory element
   3288..3764    +  polyA_signal   hGH poly(A) signal: human growth hormone polyadenylation signal
   3804..3944    +  repeat_region  AAV2 ITR: inverted terminal repeat of adeno-associated virus serotype 2 inverted
   3949..4000    -  misc_feature   bom (fragment): basis of mobility region from pBR322
   4019..4474    +  rep_origin     f1 ori (sequence partly withheld): f1 bacteriophage origin of replication; arrow indicates direction of (+) strand synthesis
   4475..4524    -  misc_feature   bom (fragment): basis of mobility region from pBR322
   4626..4661    -  CDS            rop (fragment): Rop protein, which maintains plasmids at low copy number; rop
   4756..4860    +  promoter       AmpR promoter: bla
   4861..5721    +  CDS            AmpR: β-lactamase; bla; confers resistance to ampicillin, carbenicillin, and related antibiotics
   5892..6480    +  rep_origin     ori: high-copy-number ColE1/pMB1/pBR322/pUC origin of replication
>Addgene plasmid #125962 | 121_pAAV-ProC27-CatCh-GFP-WPRE | addgene full sequence | sequence record 258161 | Addgene NGS Result
CCTGCAGGCAGCTGCGCGCTCGCTCGCTCACTGAGGCCGCCCGGGCGTCGGGCGACCTTTGGTCGCCCGG
CCTCAGTGAGCGAGCGAGCGCGCAGAGAGGGAGTGGCCAACTCCATCACTAGGGGTTCCTGCGGCCGCAC
GCGTGAGTATTCTCCCATTTACGTTAATTAATAGACAGCGCGGAGAGACATACGTTAATTAATAGACTCT
CTACGTGACTTTACGTTAATTAATAGAGCACTATGGTATCTCTACGTTAATTAATAGATTGTAAGAACAC
TTTTACGTTAATTAATAGAGTGCAGCTAGCCCAGTACGTTAATTAATAGAGGTTCATGGCCAGTGTACGT
TAATTAATAGAAGGGACTATGTTCTCTACGTTAATTAATAGATGCATAGCCGGCAATTACGTTAATTAAT
AGATGTAGTGACCCAATGTACGTTAATTAATAGATATCGCGATCTACGGTACGTTAATTAATAGAGTACT
ACTTAAAACATACGTTAATTAATAGATAGCAACGCCGCGACTACGTTAATTAATAGAGAGAGGCAGCCGG
CGTACGTTAATTAATAGATTAGGACAAGATCGCTACGTTAATTAATAGAGCGCCGCGCTCACAGTACGTT
AATTAATAGATGTTTGCGTTTCCTATACGTTAATTAATAGAGCATAACGTAGAGTTTACGTTAATTAATA
GAGTGGGATGTACAAGATACGTTAATTAATAGATCTATCCGTCCTCGCTACGTTAATTAATAGAGCTCGA
GATCTGCGATCTGCATCTCAATTAGTCAGCAACCATAGTCCCGCCCCTAACTCCGCCCATCCCGCCCCTA
ACTCCGCCCAGTTCCGCCCATTCTCCGCCCCATCGCTGACTAATTTTTTTTATTTATGCAGAGGCCGAGG
CCGCCTCGGCCTCTGAGCTATTCCAGAAGTAGTGAGGAGGCTTTTTTGGAGGCCTAGGCTTTTGCAAAGG
ATCCGCCACCATGGATTATGGAGGCGCCCTGAGTGCCGTTGGGCGCGAGCTGCTATTTGTAACGAACCCA
GTAGTCGTCAATGGCTCTGTACTTGTGCCTGAGGACCAGTGTTACTGCGCGGGCTGGATTGAGTCGCGTG
GCACAAACGGTGCCCAAACGGCGTCGAACGTGCTGCAATGGCTTGCTGCTGGCTTCTCCATCCTACTGCT
TATGTTTTACGCCTACCAAACATGGAAGTCAACCTGCGGCTGGGAGGAGATCTATGTGTGCGCTATCGAG
ATGGTCAAGGTGATTCTCGAGTTCTTCTTCGAGTTTAAGAACCCGTCCATGCTGTATCTAGCCACAGGCC
ACCGCGTCCAGTGGTTGCGTTACGCCGAGTGGCTTCTCACCTGCCCGGTCATTTGCATTCACCTGTCAAA
CCTGACGGGCTTGTCCAACGACTACAGCAGGCGCACCATGGGTCTGCTTGTGTCTGATATTGGCACAATT
GTGTGGGGCGCCACTTCCGCCATGGCCACCGGATACGTCAAGGTCATCTTCTTCTGCCTGGGTCTGTGTT
ATGGTGCTAACACGTTCTTTCACGCTGCCAAGGCCTACATCGAGGGTTACCACACCGTGCCGAAGGGCCG
GTGTCGCCAGGTGGTGACTGGCATGGCTTGGCTCTTCTTCGTATCATGGGGTATGTTCCCCATCCTGTTC
ATCCTCGGCCCCGAGGGCTTCGGCGTCCTGAGCGTGTACGGCTCCACCGTCGGCCACACCATCATTGACC
TGATGTCGAAGAACTGCTGGGGTCTGCTCGGCCACTACCTGCGCGTGCTGATCCACGAGCATATCCTCAT
CCACGGCGACATTCGCAAGACCACCAAATTGAACATTGGTGGCACTGAGATTGAGGTCGAGACGCTGGTG
GAGGACGAGGCCGAGGCTGGCGCGGTACCCATGGTGAGCAAGGGCGAGGAGCTGTTCACCGGGGTGGTGC
CCATCCTGGTCGAGCTGGACGGCGACGTAAACGGCCACAAGTTCAGCGTGTCCGGCGAGGGCGAGGGCGA
TGCCACCTACGGCAAGCTGACCCTGAAGTTCATCTGCACCACCGGCAAGCTGCCCGTGCCCTGGCCCACC
CTCGTGACCACCCTGACCTACGGCGTGCAGTGCTTCAGCCGCTACCCCGACCACATGAAGCAGCACGACT
TCTTCAAGTCCGCCATGCCCGAAGGCTACGTCCAGGAGCGCACCATCTTCTTCAAGGACGACGGCAACTA
CAAGACCCGCGCCGAGGTGAAGTTCGAGGGCGACACCCTGGTGAACCGCATCGAGCTGAAGGGCATCGAC
TTCAAGGAGGACGGCAACATCCTGGGGCACAAGCTGGAGTACAACTACAACAGCCACAACGTCTATATCA
TGGCCGACAAGCAGAAGAACGGCATCAAGGTGAACTTCAAGATCCGCCACAACATCGAGGACGGCAGCGT
GCAGCTCGCCGACCACTACCAGCAGAACACCCCCATCGGCGACGGCCCCGTGCTGCTGCCCGACAACCAC
TACCTGAGCACCCAGTCCGCCCTGAGCAAAGACCCCAACGAGAAGCGCGATCACATGGTCCTGCTGGAGT
TCGTGACCGCCGCCGGGATCACTCTCGGCATGGACGAGCTGTACAAGTGATAAGAATTCGATATCAAGCT
TATCGATAATCAACCTCTGGATTACAAAATTTGTGAAAGATTGACTGGTATTCTTAACTATGTTGCTCCT
TTTACGCTATGTGGATACGCTGCTTTAATGCCTTTGTATCATGCTATTGCTTCCCGTATGGCTTTCATTT
TCTCCTCCTTGTATAAATCCTGGTTGCTGTCTCTTTATGAGGAGTTGTGGCCCGTTGTCAGGCAACGTGG
CGTGGTGTGCACTGTGTTTGCTGACGCAACCCCCACTGGTTGGGGCATTGCCACCACCTGTCAGCTCCTT
TCCGGGACTTTCGCTTTCCCCCTCCCTATTGCCACGGCGGAACTCATCGCCGCCTGCCTTGCCCGCTGCT
GGACAGGGGCTCGGCTGTTGGGCACTGACAATTCCGTGGTGTTGTCGGGGAAATCATCGTCCTTTCCTTG
GCTGCTCGCCTATGTTGCCACCTGGATTCTGCGCGGGACGTCCTTCTGCTACGTCCCTTCGGCCCTCAAT
CCAGCGGACCTTCCTTCCCGCGGCCTGCTGCCGGCTCTGCGGCCTCTTCCGCGTCTTCGCCTTCGCCCTC
AGACGAGTCGGATCTCCCTTTGGGCCGCCTCCCCGCATCGATACCGAGCGCTGCTCGAGAGATCTACGGG
TGGCATCCCTGTGACCCCTCCCCAGTGCCTCTCCTGGCCCTGGAAGTTGCCACTCCAGTGCCCACCAGCC
TTGTCCTAATAAAATTAAGTTGCATCATTTTGTCTGACTAGGTGTCCTTCTATAATATTATGGGGTGGAG
GGGGGTGGTATGGAGCAAGGGGCAAGTTGGGAAGACAACCTGTAGGGCCTGCGGGGTCTATTGGGAACCA
AGCTGGAGTGCAGTGGCACAATCTTGGCTCACTGCAATCTCCGCCTCCTGGGTTCAAGCGATTCTCCTGC
CTCAGCCTCCCGAGTTGTTGGGATTCCAGGCATGCATGACCAGGCTCAGCTAATTTTTGTTTTTTTGGTA
GAGACGGGGTTTCACCATATTGGCCAGGCTGGTCTCCAACTCCTAATCTCAGGTGATCTACCCACCTTGG
CCTCCCAAATTGCTGGGATTACAGGCGTGAACCACTGCTCCCTTCCCTGTCCTTCTGATTTTGTAGGTAA
CCACGTGCGGACCGAGCGGCCGCAGGAACCCCTAGTGATGGAGTTGGCCACTCCCTCTCTGCGCGCTCGC
TCGCTCACTGAGGCCGGGCGACCAAAGGTCGCCCGACGCCCGGGCTTTGCCCGGGCGGCCTCAGTGAGCG
AGCGAGCGCGCAGCTGCCTGCAGGGGCGCCTGATGCGGTATTTTCTCCTTACGCATCTGTGCGGTATTTC
ACACCGCATA
[95 nt withheld, positions 4001-4095]
T
[46 nt withheld, positions 4097-4142]
C
[141 nt withheld, positions 4144-4284]
CCTTTGACGTTGGAGTCCACGTTCTTT
[37 nt withheld, positions 4312-4348]
ACTCTATCTCGGGCTATTCTTTTGATTTATAAGGGATTTTGCCGATTTCGGTCTATTGGTTAAAAAATGA
GCTGATTTAACAAAAATTTAACGCGAATTTTAACAAAATATTAACGTTTACAATTTTATGGTGCACTCTC
AGTACAATCTGCTCTGATGCCGCATAGTTAAGCCAGCCCCGACACCCGCCAACACCCGCTGACGCGCCCT
GACGGGCTTGTCTGCTCCCGGCATCCGCTTACAGACAAGCTGTGACCGTCTCCGGGAGCTGCATGTGTCA
GAGGTTTTCACCGTCATCACCGAAACGCGCGAGACGAAAGGGCCTCGTGATACGCCTATTTTTATAGGTT
AATGTCATGATAATAATGGTTTCTTAGACGTCAGGTGGCACTTTTCGGGGAAATGTGCGCGGAACCCCTA
TTTGTTTATTTTTCTAAATACATTCAAATATGTATCCGCTCATGAGACAATAACCCTGATAAATGCTTCA
ATAATATTGAAAAAGGAAGAGTATGAGTATTCAACATTTCCGTGTCGCCCTTATTCCCTTTTTTGCGGCA
TTTTGCCTTCCTGTTTTTGCTCACCCAGAAACGCTGGTGAAAGTAAAAGATGCTGAAGATCAGTTGGGTG
CACGAGTGGGTTACATCGAACTGGATCTCAACAGCGGTAAGATCCTTGAGAGTTTTCGCCCCGAAGAACG
TTTTCCAATGATGAGCACTTTTAAAGTTCTGCTATGTGGCGCGGTATTATCCCGTATTGACGCCGGGCAA
GAGCAACTCGGTCGCCGCATACACTATTCTCAGAATGACTTGGTTGAGTACTCACCAGTCACAGAAAAGC
ATCTTACGGATGGCATGACAGTAAGAGAATTATGCAGTGCTGCCATAACCATGAGTGATAACACTGCGGC
CAACTTACTTCTGACAACGATCGGAGGACCGAAGGAGCTAACCGCTTTTTTGCACAACATGGGGGATCAT
GTAACTCGCCTTGATCGTTGGGAACCGGAGCTGAATGAAGCCATACCAAACGACGAGCGTGACACCACGA
TGCCTGTAGCAATGGCAACAACGTTGCGCAAACTATTAACTGGCGAACTACTTACTCTAGCTTCCCGGCA
ACAATTAATAGACTGGATGGAGGCGGATAAAGTTGCAGGACCACTTCTGCGCTCGGCCCTTCCGGCTGGC
TGGTTTATTGCTGATAAATCTGGAGCCGGTGAGCGTGGGTCTCGCGGTATCATTGCAGCACTGGGGCCAG
ATGGTAAGCCCTCCCGTATCGTAGTTATCTACACGACGGGGAGTCAGGCAACTATGGATGAACGAAATAG
ACAGATCGCTGAGATAGGTGCCTCACTGATTAAGCATTGGTAACTGTCAGACCAAGTTTACTCATATATA
CTTTAGATTGATTTAAAACTTCATTTTTAATTTAAAAGGATCTAGGTGAAGATCCTTTTTGATAATCTCA
TGACCAAAATCCCTTAACGTGAGTTTTCGTTCCACTGAGCGTCAGACCCCGTAGAAAAGATCAAAGGATC
TTCTTGAGATCCTTTTTTTCTGCGCGTAATCTGCTGCTTGCAAACAAAAAAACCACCGCTACCAGCGGTG
GTTTGTTTGCCGGATCAAGAGCTACCAACTCTTTTTCCGAAGGTAACTGGCTTCAGCAGAGCGCAGATAC
CAAATACTGTTCTTCTAGTGTAGCCGTAGTTAGGCCACCACTTCAAGAACTCTGTAGCACCGCCTACATA
CCTCGCTCTGCTAATCCTGTTACCAGTGGCTGCTGCCAGTGGCGATAAGTCGTGTCTTACCGGGTTGGAC
TCAAGACGATAGTTACCGGATAAGGCGCAGCGGTCGGGCTGAACGGGGGGTTCGTGCACACAGCCCAGCT
TGGAGCGAACGACCTACACCGAACTGAGATACCTACAGCGTGAGCTATGAGAAAGCGCCACGCTTCCCGA
AGGGAGAAAGGCGGACAGGTATCCGGTAAGCGGCAGGGTCGGAACAGGAGAGCGCACGAGGGAGCTTCCA
GGGGGAAACGCCTGGTATCTTTATAGTCCTGTCGGGTTTCGCCACCTCTGACTTGAGCGTCGATTTTTGT
GATGCTCGTCAGGGGGGCGGAGCCTATGGAAAAACGCCAGCAACGCGGCCTTTTTACGGTTCCTGGCCTT
TTGCTGGCCTTTTGCTCACATGT
